Addgene plasmid #101879: 5JJX (SART3)
Purpose: Bacterial expression for structure determination; may not be full ORF
Depositing lab: Cheryl Arrowsmith. Depositing organization: University of Toronto.
Backbone
  Vector backbone: pET28-MHL
  Backbone manufacturer: Cheryl Arrowsmith (Addgene plasmid # 26096)
  Vector type: Bacterial Expression
Growth in bacteria
  Bacterial resistance: Kanamycin, 50 μg/mL
  Growth temperature: 37°C
  Growth strain: DH5alpha
  Copy number: Unknown
Gene/Insert
  Gene/Insert name: SART3
  Species: H. sapiens (human)
  Entrez Gene: SART3 (a.k.a. DSAP1, P100, RP11-13G14, TIP110, p110, p110(nrb))
  Promoter: T7
  Tag / fusion protein: 6xHis, TEV (N terminal on backbone)
  Cloning method: Ligation Independent Cloning
  Sequencing primers: 5′ T7; 3′ T7-term
Terms and licenses: Academic/Nonprofit Terms; Industry Terms: Not Available to Industry
Depositor comments: N terminal tag: MHHHHHHSSGRENLYFQG. SGC Clone Sample ID: SART3_B:YTC032-G04:C235876. SGC or PDG link: http://www.thesgc.org/structures/5JJX/
How to cite: 5JJX (SART3) was a gift from Cheryl Arrowsmith (Addgene plasmid # 101879 ; http://n2t.net/addgene:101879 ; RRID:Addgene_101879)
