[The description below was written by a language model from this plasmid's Addgene catalogue record and pLannotate feature annotations shown in this document.]
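Description:
5JJX (SART3) is a bacterial expression plasmid built on the pET28-MHL backbone, carrying a portion of the human SART3 gene and produced for protein structure determination. The record notes that the insert may not be the full open reading frame. This agrees with the feature table, which annotates a SART3 fragment of roughly 940 nt within the 6,245 nt sequence, so the plasmid evidently encodes a defined domain or region rather than the whole protein. The fragment was introduced by ligation-independent cloning.

Expression follows the standard pET arrangement. A T7 promoter with an adjacent lac operator and a T7 gene 10 ribosome binding site drives the coding sequence, a T7 terminator follows it, and a plasmid-borne lacI gene supplies repressor. Transcription is therefore held off until IPTG induction in a host that provides T7 RNA polymerase. The backbone adds an N-terminal 6xHis tag followed by a TEV protease recognition site, allowing nickel-affinity purification and subsequent tag removal. The short "capTEV" hit in the annotation corresponds to this His tag. A short His-tag match and a "SET1" fragment are annotated downstream of the insert; these appear to be residual vector sequence, and the record lists only the N-terminal tag as part of the product.

The plasmid is selected with kanamycin through the aph(3')-Ia gene and replicates from a pBR322-type origin accompanied by bom and rop. An f1 origin is also present. The tetracycline-resistance fragments are backbone remnants and not functional markers.
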