Features (pLannotate 1.2.2; 20 found; start..end, strand, type, name):
      1..19      +  promoter       T7 promoter: promoter for bacteriophage T7 RNA polymerase
     20..44      +  protein_bind   lac operator: The lac repressor binds to the lac operator to inhibit transcription in E. coli. This inhibition can be relieved by adding lactose or isopropyl-β-D-thiogalactopyranoside (IPTG). lac repressor encoded by lacI
     59..81      +  RBS            RBS: efficient ribosome binding site from bacteriophage T7 gene 10 (Olins and Rangwala, 1989)
     89..107     +  CDS            capTEV™ (fragment): composite tag for in vivo biotinylation, TEV protease cleavage, and 6xHis tagging
    142..1080    +  CDS            SART3 (fragment): SART3_HUMAN - Also known as KIAA0156 From Homo sapiens (Human).
   1110..1127    +  CDS            9xHis (fragment): 9xHis affinity tag
   1137..1186    +  CDS            SET1 (fragment): solubility-enhancement tag derived from T7 phage gene 10B
   1194..1241    +  terminator     T7 terminator: transcription terminator for bacteriophage T7 RNA polymerase
   1278..1706    +  rep_origin     f1 ori (sequence partly withheld): f1 bacteriophage origin of replication; arrow indicates direction of (+) strand synthesis
   1759..1816    +  promoter       AmpR promoter (fragment): bla
   1825..2640    -  CDS            KanR: aminoglycoside phosphotransferase; aph(3')-Ia; confers resistance to kanamycin in bacteria or G418 (Geneticin®) in eukaryotes
   2762..3350    +  rep_origin     ori: high-copy-number ColE1/pMB1/pBR322/pUC origin of replication
   3536..3675    -  misc_feature   bom: basis of mobility region from pBR322
   3777..3968    -  CDS            rop: Rop protein, which maintains plasmids at low copy number; rop
   3985..4365    +  CDS            YPB1_ECOLX: Protein predicted: Swiss-Prot protein existence level 4. From Escherichia coli.
   4437..4728    -  CDS            TcR (fragment): tetracycline efflux protein; tet; confers resistance to tetracycline
   4743..4764    -  protein_bind   CAP binding site: CAP binding activates transcription in the presence of cAMP. E. coli catabolite activator protein
   4777..5859    -  CDS            lacI: lac repressor; lacI; The lac repressor binds to the lac operator to inhibit transcription in E. coli. This inhibition can be relieved by adding lactose or isopropyl-β-D-thiogalactopyranoside (IPTG).
   5860..5937    -  promoter       lacI promoter: lacI
   5945..6224    -  CDS            TcR (fragment): tetracycline efflux protein; tet; confers resistance to tetracycline
>Addgene plasmid #101879 | 5JJX (SART3) | addgene full sequence | sequence record 194706 | Addgene NGS Result
TAATACGACTCACTATAGGGGAATTGTGAGCGGATAACAATTCCCCTCTAGAAATAATTTTGTTTAACTT
TAAGAAGGAGATATACCATGCATCATCATCATCATCACAGCAGCGGCAGAGAAAACTTGTATTTCCAGGG
CGGGGAGTACGAGTGGGAATATGACGAAGAGGAGGAGAAAAACCAGCTGGAGATTGAGAGACTGGAGGAG
CAGTTGTCTATCAACGTCTATGACTACAACTGCCATGTGGACTTGATCAGACTGCTCAGGCTGGAAGGGG
AGCTTACCAAGGTGAGGATGGCCCGCCAGAAGATGAGTGAAATCTTTCCCTTGACTGAAGAGCTCTGGCT
GGAGTGGCTGCATGACGAGATCAGCATGGCCCAGGATGGCCTGGACAGAGAGCACGTGTATGACCTCTTT
GAGAAAGCCGTGAAGGATTACATTTGTCCTAACATTTGGCTAGAGTATGGCCAGTACTCAGTTGGTGGGA
TTGGTCAGAAAGGTGGCCTTGAGAAAGTTCGCTCCGTGTTTGAAAGGGCTCTCTCGTCTGTTGGTTTACA
TATGACCAAAGGACTCGCCCTCTGGGAGGCTTACCGAGAGTTTGAAAGTGCGATTGTGGAAGCTGCTCGG
CTTGAGAAAGTCCACAGTCTTTTCCGGCGACAGTTGGCGATCCCACTCTATGATATGGAGGCCACATTTG
CAGAGTATGAAGAATGGTCAGAAGACCCAATACCAGAGTCAGTAATTCAGAACTATAACAAAGCACTACA
GCAGCTGGAGAAATATAAACCCTATGAAGAAGCACTGTTGCAGGCAGAGGCACCAAGGCTGGCAGAATAT
CAAGCATATATCGATTTTGAGATGAAAATTGGCGATCCTGCTCGCATTCAGTTGATCTTTGAGCGCGCCC
TGGTCGAGAACTGCCTTGTCCCAGACTTATGGATCCGTTACAGTCAGTACCTAGATCGACAACTGAAAGT
AAAGGATTTGGTTTTATCTGTACATAACCGCGCTATTAGAAACTGCCCCTGGACAGTTGCCTTATGGAGT
CGGTACCTCTTGGCCATGGAGAGACATGGATGATGACGAAGCTTGCGGCCGCACTCGAGCACCACCACCA
CCACCACTGAGATCCGGCTGCTAACAAAGCCCGAAAGGAAGCTGAGTTGGCTGCTGCCACCGCTGAGCAA
TAACTAGCATAACCCCTTGGGGCCTCTAAACGGGTCTTGAGGGGTTTTTTGCTGAAAGGAGGAACTATAT
CCGGATTGGCGAATGGG
[124 nt withheld, positions 1278-1401]
C
[91 nt withheld, positions 1403-1493]
A
[49 nt withheld, positions 1495-1543]
CCTTTGACGTTGGAGTCCACGTTCTTT
[37 nt withheld, positions 1571-1607]
ACCCTATCTCGGTCTATTCTTTTGATTTATAAGGGATTTTGCCGATTTCGGCCTATTGGTTAAAAAATGA
GCTGATTTAACAAAAATTTAACGCGAATTTTAACAAAATATTAACGCTTACAATTTAGGTGGCACTTTTC
GGGGAAATGTGCGCGGAACCCCTATTTGTTTATTTTTCTAAATACATTCAAATATGTATCCGCTCATGAA
TTAATTCTTAGAAAAACTCATCGAGCATCAAATGAAACTGCAATTTATTCATATCAGGATTATCAATACC
ATATTTTTGAAAAAGCCGTTTCTGTAATGAAGGAGAAAACTCACCGAGGCAGTTCCATAGGATGGCAAGA
TCCTGGTATCGGTCTGCGATTCCGACTCGTCCAACATCAATACAACCTATTAATTTCCCCTCGTCAAAAA
TAAGGTTATCAAGTGAGAAATCACCATGAGTGACGACTGAATCCGGTGAGAATGGCAAAAGTTTATGCAT
TTCTTTCCAGACTTGTTCAACAGGCCAGCCATTACGCTCGTCATCAAAATCACTCGCATCAACCAAACCG
TTATTCATTCGTGATTGCGCCTGAGCGAGACGAAATACGCGATCGCTGTTAAAAGGACAATTACAAACAG
GAATCGAATGCAACCGGCGCAGGAACACTGCCAGCGCATCAACAATATTTTCACCTGAATCAGGATATTC
TTCTAATACCTGGAATGCTGTTTTCCCGGGGATCGCAGTGGTGAGTAACCATGCATCATCAGGAGTACGG
ATAAAATGCTTGATGGTCGGAAGAGGCATAAATTCCGTCAGCCAGTTTAGTCTGACCATCTCATCTGTAA
CATCATTGGCAACGCTACCTTTGCCATGTTTCAGAAACAACTCTGGCGCATCGGGCTTCCCATACAATCG
ATAGATTGTCGCACCTGATTGCCCGACATTATCGCGAGCCCATTTATACCCATATAAATCAGCATCCATG
TTGGAATTTAATCGCGGCCTAGAGCAAGACGTTTCCCGTTGAATATGGCTCATAACACCCCTTGTATTAC
TGTTTATGTAAGCAGACAGTTTTATTGTTCATGACCAAAATCCCTTAACGTGAGTTTTCGTTCCACTGAG
CGTCAGACCCCGTAGAAAAGATCAAAGGATCTTCTTGAGATCCTTTTTTTCTGCGCGTAATCTGCTGCTT
GCAAACAAAAAAACCACCGCTACCAGCGGTGGTTTGTTTGCCGGATCAAGAGCTACCAACTCTTTTTCCG
AAGGTAACTGGCTTCAGCAGAGCGCAGATACCAAATACTGTCCTTCTAGTGTAGCCGTAGTTAGGCCACC
ACTTCAAGAACTCTGTAGCACCGCCTACATACCTCGCTCTGCTAATCCTGTTACCAGTGGCTGCTGCCAG
TGGCGATAAGTCGTGTCTTACCGGGTTGGACTCAAGACGATAGTTACCGGATAAGGCGCAGCGGTCGGGC
TGAACGGGGGGTTCGTGCACACAGCCCAGCTTGGAGCGAACGACCTACACCGAACTGAGATACCTACAGC
GTGAGCTATGAGAAAGCGCCACGCTTCCCGAAGGGAGAAAGGCGGACAGGTATCCGGTAAGCGGCAGGGT
CGGAACAGGAGAGCGCACGAGGGAGCTTCCAGGGGGAAACGCCTGGTATCTTTATAGTCCTGTCGGGTTT
CGCCACCTCTGACTTGAGCGTCGATTTTTGTGATGCTCGTCAGGGGGGCGGAGCCTATGGAAAAACGCCA
GCAACGCGGCCTTTTTACGGTTCCTGGCCTTTTGCTGGCCTTTTGCTCACATGTTCTTTCCTGCGTTATC
CCCTGATTCTGTGGATAACCGTATTACCGCCTTTGAGTGAGCTGATACCGCTCGCCGCAGCCGAACGACC
GAGCGCAGCGAGTCAGTGAGCGAGGAAGCGGAAGAGCGCCTGATGCGGTATTTTCTCCTTACGCATCTGT
GCGGTATTTCACACCGCAATGGTGCACTCTCAGTACAATCTGCTCTGATGCCGCATAGTTAAGCCAGTAT
ACACTCCGCTATCGCTACGTGACTGGGTCATGGCTGCGCCCCGACACCCGCCAACACCCGCTGACGCGCC
CTGACGGGCTTGTCTGCTCCCGGCATCCGCTTACAGACAAGCTGTGACCGTCTCCGGGAGCTGCATGTGT
CAGAGGTTTTCACCGTCATCACCGAAACGCGCGAGGCAGCTGCGGTAAAGCTCATCAGCGTGGTCGTGAA
GCGATTCACAGATGTCTGCCTGTTCATCCGCGTCCAGCTCGTTGAGTTTCTCCAGAAGCGTTAATGTCTG
GCTTCTGATAAAGCGGGCCATGTTAAGGGCGGTTTTTTCCTGTTTGGTCACTGATGCCTCCGTGTAAGGG
GGATTTCTGTTCATGGGGGTAATGATACCGATGAAACGAGAGAGGATGCTCACGATACGGGTTACTGATG
ATGAACATGCCCGGTTACTGGAACGTTGTGAGGGTAAACAACTGGCGGTATGGATGCGGCGGGACCAGAG
AAAAATCACTCAGGGTCAATGCCAGCGCTTCGTTAATACAGATGTAGGTGTTCCACAGGGTAGCCAGCAG
CATCCTGCGATGCAGATCCGGAACATAATGGTGCAGGGCGCTGACTTCCGCGTTTCCAGACTTTACGAAA
CACGGAAACCGAAGACCATTCATGTTGTTGCTCAGGTCGCAGACGTTTTGCAGCAGCAGTCGCTTCACGT
TCGCTCGCGTATCGGTGATTCATTCTGCTAACCAGTAAGGCAACCCCGCCAGCCTAGCCGGGTCCTCAAC
GACAGGAGCACGATCATGCGCACCCGTGGGGCCGCCATGCCGGCGATAATGGCCTGCTTCTCGCCGAAAC
GTTTGGTGGCGGGACCAGTGACGAAGGCTTGAGCGAGGGCGTGCAAGATTCCGAATACCGCAAGCGACAG
GCCGATCATCGTCGCGCTCCAGCGAAAGCGGTCCTCGCCGAAAATGACCCAGAGCGCTGCCGGCACCTGT
CCTACGAGTTGCATGATAAAGAAGACAGTCATAAGTGCGGCGACGATAGTCATGCCCCGCGCCCACCGGA
AGGAGCTGACTGGGTTGAAGGCTCTCAAGGGCATCGGTCGAGATCCCGGTGCCTAATGAGTGAGCTAACT
TACATTAATTGCGTTGCGCTCACTGCCCGCTTTCCAGTCGGGAAACCTGTCGTGCCAGCTGCATTAATGA
ATCGGCCAACGCGCGGGGAGAGGCGGTTTGCGTATTGGGCGCCAGGGTGGTTTTTCTTTTCACCAGTGAG
ACGGGCAACAGCTGATTGCCCTTCACCGCCTGGCCCTGAGAGAGTTGCAGCAAGCGGTCCACGCTGGTTT
GCCCCAGCAGGCGAAAATCCTGTTTGATGGTGGTTAACGGCGGGATATAACATGAGCTGTCTTCGGTATC
GTCGTATCCCACTACCGAGATATCCGCACCAACGCGCAGCCCGGACTCGGTAATGGCGCGCATTGCGCCC
AGCGCCATCTGATCGTTGGCAACCAGCATCGCAGTGGGAACGATGCCCTCATTCAGCATTTGCATGGTTT
GTTGAAAACCGGACATGGCACTCCAGTCGCCTTCCCGTTCCGCTATCGGCTGAATTTGATTGCGAGTGAG
ATATTTATGCCAGCCAGCCAGACGCAGACGCGCCGAGACAGAACTTAATGGGCCCGCTAACAGCGCGATT
TGCTGGTGACCCAATGCGACCAGATGCTCCACGCCCAGTCGCGTACCGTCTTCATGGGAGAAAATAATAC
TGTTGATGGGTGTCTGGTCAGAGACATCAAGAAATAACGCCGGAACATTAGTGCAGGCAGCTTCCACAGC
AATGGCATCCTGGTCATCCAGCGGATAGTTAATGATCAGCCCACTGACGCGTTGCGCGAGAAGATTGTGC
ACCGCCGCTTTACAGGCTTCGACGCCGCTTCGTTCTACCATCGACACCACCACGCTGGCACCCAGTTGAT
CGGCGCGAGATTTAATCGCCGCGACAATTTGCGACGGCGCGTGCAGGGCCAGACTGGAGGTGGCAACGCC
AATCAGCAACGACTGTTTGCCCGCCAGTTGTTGTGCCACGCGGTTGGGAATGTAATTCAGCTCCGCCATC
GCCGCTTCCACTTTTTCCCGCGTTTTCGCAGAAACGTGGCTGGCCTGGTTCACCACGCGGGAAACGGTCT
GATAAGAGACACCGGCATACTCTGCGACATCGTATAACGTTACTGGTTTCACATTCACCACCCTGAATTG
ACTCTCTTCCGGGCGCTATCATGCCATACCGCGAAAGGTTTTGCGCCATTCGATGGTGTCCGGGATCTCG
ACGCTCTCCCTTATGCGACTCCTGCATTAGGAAGCAGCCCAGTAGTAGGTTGAGGCCGTTGAGCACCGCC
GCCGCAAGGAATGGTGCATGCAAGGAGATGGCGCCCAACAGTCCCCCGGCCACGGGGCCTGCCACCATAC
CCACGCCGAAACAAGCGCTCATGAGCCCGAAGTGGCGAGCCCGATCTTCCCCATCGGTGATGTCGGCGAT
ATAGGCGCCAGCAACCGCACCTGTGGCGCCGGTGATGCCGGCCACGATGCGTCCGGCGTAGAGGATCGAG
ATCTCGATCCCGCGAAAT
