>Addgene plasmid #101879 | 5JJX (SART3) | depositor partial sequence | sequence record 192806 | insert
GGGGAGTACGAGTGGGAATATGACGAAGAGGAGGAGAAAAACCAGCTGGAGATTGAGAGACTGGAGGAGC
AGTTGTCTATCAACGTCTATGACTACAACTGCCATGTGGACTTGATCAGACTGCTCAGGCTGGAAGGGGA
GCTTACCAAGGTGAGGATGGCCCGCCAGAAGATGAGTGAAATCTTTCCCTTGACTGAAGAGCTCTGGCTG
GAGTGGCTGCATGACGAGATCAGCATGGCCCAGGATGGCCTGGACAGAGAGCACGTGTATGACCTCTTTG
AGAAAGCCGTGAAGGATTACATTTGTCCTAACATTTGGCTAGAGTATGGCCAGTACTCAGTTGGTGGGAT
TGGTCAGAAAGGTGGCCTTGAGAAAGTTCGCTCCGTGTTTGAAAGGGCTCTCTCGTCTGTTGGTTTACAT
ATGACCAAAGGACTCGCCCTCTGGGAGGCTTACCGAGAGTTTGAAAGTGCGATTGTGGAAGCTGCTCGGC
TTGAGAAAGTCCACAGTCTTTTCCGGCGACAGTTGGCGATCCCACTCTATGATATGGAGGCCACATTTGC
AGAGTATGAAGAATGGTCAGAAGACCCAATACCAGAGTCAGTAATTCAGAACTATAACAAAGCACTACAG
CAGCTGGAGAAATATAAACCCTATGAAGAAGCACTGTTGCAGGCAGAGGCACCAAGGCTGGCAGAATATC
AAGCATATATCGATTTTGAGATGAAAATTGGCGATCCTGCTCGCATTCAGTTGATCTTTGAGCGCGCCCT
GGTCGAGAACTGCCTTGTCCCAGACTTATGGATCCGTTACAGTCAGTACCTAGATCGACAACTGAAAGTA
AAGGATTTGGTTTTATCTGTACATAACCGCGCTATTAGAAACTGCCCCTGGACAGTTGCCTTATGGAGTC
GGTACCTCTTGGCCATGGAGAGACATGGA
